>Addgene plasmid #26077 | pBTBXh-1 | depositor full sequence | sequence record 12241 | Author sequence
GACCATCATCATCATCATCATTAGAGCTTGATATCATTCAGGACGAGCCTCAGACTCCAGCGTAACTGGA
CTGAAAACAAACTAAAGCGCCCTTGTGGCGCTTTAGTTTTGTTCCGCGGCCACCGGCTGGCTCGCTTCGC
TCGGCCCGTGGACAACCCTGCTGGACAAGCTGATGGACAGGCTGCGCCTGCCCACGAGCTTGACCACAGG
GATTGCCCACCGGCTACCCAGCCTTCGACCACATACCCACCGGCTCCAACTGCGCGGCCTGCGGCCTTGC
CCCATCAATTTTTTTAATTTTCTCTGGGGAAAAGCCTCCGGCCTGCGGCCTGCGCGCTTCGCTTGCCGGT
TGGACACCAAGTGGAAGGCGGGTCAAGGCTCGCGCAGCGACCGCGCAGCGGCTTGGCCTTGACGCGCCTG
GAACGACCCAAGCCTATGCGAGTGGGGGCAGTCGAAGGCGAAGCCCGCCCGCCTGCCCCCCGAGCCTCAC
GGCGGCGAGTGCGGGGGTTCCAAGGGGGCAGCGCCACCTTGGGCAAGGCCGAAGGCCGCGCAGTCGATCA
ACAAGCCCCGGAGGGGCCACTTTTTGCCGGAGGGGGAGCCGCGCCGAAGGCGTGGGGGAACCCCGCAGGG
GTGCCCTTCTTTGGGCACCAAAGAACTAGATATAGGGCGAAATGCGAAAGACTTAAAAATCAACAACTTA
AAAAAGGGGGGTACGCAACAGCTCATTGCGGCACCCCCCGCAATAGCTCATTGCGTAGGTTAAAGAAAAT
CTGTAATTGACTGCCACTTTTACGCAACGCATAATTGTTGTCGCGCTGCCGAAAAGTTGCAGCTGATTGC
GCATGGTGCCGCAACCGTGCGGCACCCTACCGCATGGAGATAAGCATGGCCACGCAGTCCAGAGAAATCG
GCATTCAAGCCAAGAACAAGCCCGGTCACTGGGTGCAAACGGAACGCAAAGCGCATGAGGCGTGGGCCGG
GCTTATTGCGAGGAAACCCACGGCGGCAATGCTGCTGCATCACCTCGTGGCGCAGATGGGCCACCAGAAC
GCCGTGGTGGTCAGCCAGAAGACACTTTCCAAGCTCATCGGACGTTCTTTGCGGACGGTCCAATACGCAG
TCAAGGACTTGGTGGCCGAGCGCTGGATCTCCGTCGTGAAGCTCAACGGCCCCGGCACCGTGTCGGCCTA
CGTGGTCAATGACCGCGTGGCGTGGGGCCAGCCCCGCGACCAGTTGCGCCTGTCGGTGTTCAGTGCCGCC
GTGGTGGTTGATCACGACGACCAGGACGAATCGCTGTTGGGGCATGGCGACCTGCGCCGCATCCCGACCC
TGTATCCGGGCGAGCAGCAACTACCGACCGGCCCCGGCGAGGAGCCGCCCAGCCAGCCCGGCATTCCGGG
CATGGAACCAGACCTGCCAGCCTTGACCGAAACGGAGGAATGGGAACGGCGCGGGCAGCAGCGCCTGCCG
ATGCCCGATGAGCCGTGTTTTCTGGACGATGGCGAGCCGTTGGAGCCGCCGACACGGGTCACGCTGCCGC
GCCGGTAGTACGTAAGAGGTTCCAACTTTCACCATAATGAAATAAGATCACTACCGGGCGTATTTTTTGA
GTTATCGAGATTTTCAGGAGCTAAGGAAGCTAAAATGAGTATTCAACATTTCCGTGTCGCCCTTATTCCC
TTTTTTGCGGCATTTTGCCTTCCTGTTTTTGCTCACCCAGAAACGCTGGTGAAAGTAAAAGATGCTGAAG
ATCAGTTGGGTGCACGAGTGGGTTACATCGAACTGGATCTCAACAGCGGTAAGATCCTTGAGAGTTTACG
CCCCGAAGAACGTTTTCCAATGATGAGCACTTTTAAAGTTCTGCTATGTGGCGCGGTATTATCCCGTATT
GACGCCGGGCAAGAGCAACTCGGTCGCCGCATACACTATTCTCAGAATGACTTGGTTGAGTACTCACCAG
TCACAGAAAAGCATCTCACGGATGGCATGACAGTAAGAGAATTATGCAGTGCTGCCATAACCATGAGTGA
TAACACTGCGGCCAACTTACTTCTGGCAACGATCGGAGGACCGAAGGAGCTAACCGCTTTTTTGCACAAC
ATGGGGGATCATGTAACTCGCCTTGATCGTTGGGAACCGGAGCTGAATGAAGCCATACCAAACGACGAGC
GTGACACCACGATGCCTGTAGCAATGGCAACAACGTTGCGCAAACTATTAACTGGCGAACTACTTACTCT
AGCTTCCCGGCAACAATTAATAGACTGGATGGAGGCGGATAAAGTTGCAGGATCACTTCTGCGCTCGGCC
CTCCCGGCTGGCTGGTTTATTGCTGATAAATCTGGAGCCGGTGAGCGTGGGTCTCGCGGTATCATTGCAG
CACTGGGGCCAGATGGTAAGCCCTCCCGCATCGTAGTTATCTACACGACGGGGAGTCAGGCAACTATGGA
TGAACGAAATAGACAGATCGCTGAGATAGGTGCCTCACTGATTAAGCATTGGTAATGAGGATCCCCCTCA
AGTCAAAAGCCTCCGGTCGGAGGCTTTTGACTTTCTGCTATGGAGGTCAGGTATGATTTTTATGACAACT
TGACGGCTACATCATTCACTTTTTCTTCACAACCGGCACGGAACTCGCTCGGGCTGGCCCCGGTGCATTT
TTTAAATACCCGCGAGAAATAGAGTTGATCGTCAAAACCAACATTGCGACCGACGGTGGCGATAGGCATC
CGGGTGGTGCTCAAAAGCAGCTTCGCCTGGCTGATACGTTGGTCCTCGCGCCAGCTTAAGACGCTAATCC
CTAACTGCTGGCGGAAAAGATGTGACAGACGCGACGGCGACAAGCAAACATGCTGTGCGACGCTGGCGAT
ATCAAAATTGCTGTCTGCCAGGTGATCGCTGATGTACTGACAAGCCTCGCGTACCCGATTATCCATCGGT
GGATGGAGCGACTCGTTAATCGCTTCCATGCGCCGCAGTAACAATTGCTCAAGCAGATTTATCGCCAGCA
GCTCCGAATAGCGCCCTTCCCCTTGCCCGGCGTTAATGATTTGCCCAAACAGGTCGCTGAAATGCGGCTG
GTGCGCTTCATCCGGGCGAAAGAACCCCGTATTGGCAAATATTGACGGCCAGTTAAGCCATTCATGCCAG
TAGGCGCGCGGACGAAAGTAAACCCACTGGTGATACCATTCGCGAGCCTCCGGATGACGACCGTAGTGAT
GAATCTCTCCTGGCGGGAACAGCAAAATATCACCCGGTCGGCAAACAAATTCTCGTCCCTGATTTTTCAC
CACCCCCTGACCGCGAATGGTGAGATTGAGAATATAACCTTTCATTCCCAGCGGTCGGTCGATAAAAAAA
TCGAGATAACCGTTGGCCTCAATCGGCGTTAAACCCGCCACCAGATGGGCATTAAACGAGTATCCCGGCA
GCAGGGGATCATTTTGCGCTTCAGCCATACTTTTCATACTCCCGCCATTCAGAGAAGAAACCAATTGTCC
ATATTGCATCAGACATTGCCGTCACTGCGTCTTTTACTGGCTCTTCTCGCTAACCAAACCGGTAACCCCG
CTTATTAAAAGCATTCTGTAACAAAGCGGGACCAAAGCCATGACAAAAACGCGTAACAAAAGTGTCTATA
ATCACGGCAGAAAAGTCCACATTGATTATTTGCACGGCGTCACACTTTGCTATGCCATAGCATTTTTATC
CATAAGATTAGCGGATCCTACCTGACGCTTTTTATCGCAACTCTCTACTGTTTCTCCATACCCGTTTTTT
TGGGCTAGCACCGCCTATCTCGTGTGAGATAGGCGGAGATACGAACTTTAAGAAGGAGATATACCCATGG
TAAAATGGTCAGTATTGAGCGATATCTAGAGAATTCGTC
Features (pLannotate 1.2.2; 9 found; start..end, strand, type, name):
      4..21      +  CDS            capTEV™ (fragment): composite tag for in vivo biotinylation, TEV protease cleavage, and 6xHis tagging
     74..110     -  terminator     soxR terminator: bidirectional E. coli soxR transcription terminator
    116..885     +  rep_origin     pBBR1 oriV: replication origin of the broad-host-range plasmid pBBR1 from Bordetella bronchiseptica; requires the pBBR1 Rep protein for replication
    886..1548    +  CDS            pBBR1 Rep: replication protein for the broad-host-range plasmid pBBR1 from Bordetella bronchiseptica
   1550..1644    +  promoter       cat promoter (fragment): promoter of the E. coli cat gene encoding chloramphenicol acetyltransferase
   1645..2505    +  CDS            AmpR: β-lactamase; bla; confers resistance to ampicillin, carbenicillin, and related antibiotics
   2521..2552    -  terminator     tonB terminator: bidirectional E. coli tonB-P14 transcription terminator
   2580..3458    -  CDS            araC: L-arabinose regulatory protein; araC
   3485..3769    +  promoter       araBAD promoter: araBAD; promoter of the L-arabinose operon of E. coli; the araC regulatory gene is transcribed in the opposite direction (Guzman et al., 1995)
