[The description below was written by a language model from this plasmid's Addgene catalogue record and pLannotate feature annotations shown in this document.]
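Description:
pBTBXh-1 is a compact (3,889 bp) empty bacterial expression backbone designed for protein production across a range of Gram-negative hosts. Replication depends on the pBBR1 system from Bordetella bronchiseptica: the annotated pBBR1 oriV sits directly upstream of the gene for the pBBR1 Rep protein that it requires, which together give the plasmid its broad host range. Selection is by ampicillin, with the β-lactamase (AmpR) coding sequence placed behind a fragment of the cat promoter and followed by the bidirectional tonB terminator, which insulates it from the adjacent regulatory gene. The record lists the copy number as unknown.

The expression module is the arabinose-inducible system from E. coli. The araC regulator is encoded on the reverse strand, divergent from the araBAD promoter, so that transcription of a cloned gene is repressed in the absence of L-arabinose and activated when it is added. No insert is present; genes are introduced by restriction cloning between NheI and HincII sites downstream of the promoter. The backbone supplies a C-terminal His tag, which corresponds to the short feature at the start of the circular map that the annotation software labelled as a fragment of a composite tag, most likely matching only its 6xHis portion. A bidirectional soxR terminator follows the tag to end transcription before the replication origin. The depositor notes a single extra G in a non-coding region when the author sequence is compared with the repository's quality-control read. The vector is suited to inducible expression and affinity purification of His-tagged proteins in E. coli and other Gram-negative species.
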