Addgene plasmid #26077: pBTBXh-1
Purpose: (Empty Backbone)
Depositing lab: Ryan Gill. Depositing organization: University of Colorado, Boulder. Publication: Broad-host-range vectors for protein expression across gram negative hosts. Prior JE, Lynch MD, Gill RT. Biotechnol Bioeng. 2010 Jun 1. 106(2):326-32. 10.1002/bit.22695 PubMed 20148414.
Backbone
  Vector backbone: pBTBXh-1
  Backbone size (bp): 3889
  Vector type: Bacterial Expression
Growth in bacteria
  Bacterial resistance: Ampicillin, 100 μg/mL
  Growth temperature: 37°C
  Growth strain: DH5alpha
  Copy number: Unknown
Gene/Insert
  Gene/Insert name: None
  Tag / fusion protein: His (C terminal on backbone)
  Cloning method: Restriction Enzyme; 5′ cloning site NheI (unknown if destroyed); 3′ cloning site HincII (unknown if destroyed)
  Sequencing primers: 5′ atacccgttt ttttgggcta
Terms and licenses: Academic/Nonprofit Terms; Industry Terms: Not Available to Industry
Depositor comments: There is an extra G in the middle of the alignment between Addgene's quality control sequence and the author's sequence. This discrepancy is in a non-coding region and does affect function.
How to cite: pBTBXh-1 was a gift from Ryan Gill (Addgene plasmid # 26077 ; http://n2t.net/addgene:26077 ; RRID:Addgene_26077)
