>Addgene plasmid #26077 | pBTBXh-1 | addgene partial sequence | sequence record 32159 | 26077 with pBAD-Fwd
CGCTTTTTATCGCAACTCTCTACTGTTTCTCCATACCCGTTTTTTTGGGCTAGCACCGCCTATCTCGTGT
GAGATAGGCGGAGATACGAACTTTAAGAAGGAGATATACCCATGGTCAAATGGTCAGTATTGAGCGATAT
CTAGAGAATTCGTCGACCATCATCATCATCATCATTAGAGCTTGATATCATTCAGGACGAGCCTCAGACT
CCAGCGTAACTGGACTGAAAACAAACTAAAGCGCCCTTGTGGCGCTTTAGTTTTGTTCCGCGGCCACCGG
CTGGCTCGCTTCGCTCGGCCCGTGGACAACCCTGCTGGACAAGCTGATGGACAGGCTGCGCCTGCCCACG
AGCTTGACCACAGGGATTGCCCACCGGCTACCCAGCCTTCGACCACATACCCACCGGCTCCAACTGCGCG
GCCTGCGGCCTTGCCCCATCAATTTTTTTAATTTTCTCTGGGGAAAAGCCTCCGGCCTGCGGCCTGCGCG
CTTCGCTTGCCGGTTGGACACCAAGTGGAAGGCGGGTCAAGGCTCGCGCAGCGACCGCGCAGCGGCTTGG
CCTTGACGCGCCTGGAACGACCCAAGCCTATGCGAGTGGGGGCAGTCGAAGGGCGAAGCCCGCCCGCCTG
CCCCCCGAGCCTCACGGCGGCGAGTGCGGGGGTTCCAAGGGGGCAGCGCCACCTTGGGCAAGGCCGAAGG
CCGCGCAGTCGATCAACAAGCCCCGGAGGGGCCACTTTTTGCCGGAGGGGGAGCCGCGCCGAAGGCGTGG
GGGAACCCCGCAGGGGTGCCCTTCTTTGGGCACCAAAGAACTAGATATAGGGCGAAATGCGAAAGACTTA
AAAATCAACAACTTAAAAAAGGGGGGTACGCAACAGCTCATTGCGGCACCCCCCGCAATAGCTCATTGCG
T
